Addgene plasmid #75144: sortase A pentamutant (eSrtA) in pET29
Purpose: evolved sortase A (eSrtA) pentamutant with improved kinetics and activity
Depositing lab: David Liu. Depositing organization: Harvard University. Publication: A general strategy for the evolution of bond-forming enzymes using yeast display. Chen I, Dorr BM, Liu DR. Proc Natl Acad Sci U S A. 2011 Jul 12;108(28):11399-404. doi: 10.1073/pnas.1101046108. Epub 2011 Jun 22. PubMed 21697512.
Backbone
  Vector backbone: pET29
  Backbone manufacturer: Novagen
  Backbone size w/o insert (bp): 5370
  Vector type: Bacterial Expression
Growth in bacteria
  Bacterial resistance: Kanamycin, 50 μg/mL
  Growth temperature: 37°C
  Growth strain: DH5alpha
  Copy number: High Copy
Gene/Insert
  Gene/Insert name: sortase A pentamutant (alt names: 5M SrtA; evolved sortase A (eSrtA))
  Species: Staphylococcus aureus
  Insert size (bp): 441
  Mutation: P94R, D160N, D165A, K190E, K196T. Deleted amino acids 1-59 (which do not affect catalytic activity).
  Promoter: T7
  Tag / fusion protein: 6x His (C terminal on backbone)
  Cloning method: Restriction Enzyme; 5′ cloning site NdeI (not destroyed); 3′ cloning site XhoI (not destroyed)
  Sequencing primers: 5′ T7; 3′ T7-term
Terms and licenses: Academic/Nonprofit Terms; Industry Terms: Not Available to Industry
Depositor comments: This plasmid has been found to be somewhat unstable and prone to multimerization. Multimerization often does not impact plasmid function, but may reduce transformation efficiencies. You may need to screen multiple colonies to isolate the monomeric version of this plasmid. If you still have trouble isolating the monomeric version, you might consider linearizing, gel extracting, re-ligating, and transforming the plasmid.
How to cite: sortase A pentamutant (eSrtA) in pET29 was a gift from David Liu (Addgene plasmid # 75144 ; http://n2t.net/addgene:75144 ; RRID:Addgene_75144)
