[The description below was written by a language model from this plasmid's Addgene catalogue record, the feature table of its GenBank file and pLannotate feature annotations shown in this document.]
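Description:
Sortase A pentamutant (eSrtA) in pET29 is a bacterial expression plasmid built on the Novagen pET29 backbone for T7-driven production of an evolved Staphylococcus aureus sortase A in E. coli. The full sequence records run to about 5.7 kb. The plasmid carries a kanamycin resistance gene, a pBR322/ColE1-type origin with the adjacent bom and rop regions, and an f1 phage origin. The catalogue lists it as high copy, although rop is normally associated with reduced copy number. A third held record of about 700 bp covers only part of the f1 origin region and adds nothing about the insert.

The 441 bp insert sits between retained NdeI and XhoI sites, downstream of a T7 promoter, lac operator and the T7 gene 10 ribosome binding site, and upstream of the T7 terminator. A backbone lacI gene supplies repressor, so expression is held off until induced with IPTG in a host that provides T7 RNA polymerase. The coding sequence lacks amino acids 1–59, a deletion the record says does not affect catalysis. It also carries five substitutions (P94R, D160N, D165A, K190E, K196T) that give improved kinetics and activity. According to the associated publication title, these came from a yeast-display strategy for evolving bond-forming enzymes. A C-terminal 6xHis tag from the backbone allows affinity purification.

Sortase A is a transpeptidase that cleaves a C-terminal sorting signal and joins the substrate to a new partner through a thioester intermediate. The plasmid therefore serves as a source of recombinant, more active enzyme. The depositor notes that the plasmid is somewhat unstable and prone to multimerization. This often leaves function intact but can lower transformation efficiency.
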