LOCUS       pET29\5M_SrtA_(m 5682 bp DNA circular UNA 14-APR-2016
DEFINITION  .
ACCESSION   urn.local...1405455248825.179 (modified)
VERSION     urn.local...1405455248825.179
KEYWORDS    .
SOURCE
  ORGANISM  .
FEATURES             Location/Qualifiers
     rep_origin      29..335
                     /label="F1 Origin"
     CDS             complement(560..1375)
                     /label="KanR2"
     misc_feature    1067..1072
                     /Recognition_pattern="C^YCGRG"
                     /label="AvaI"
                     /note="Geneious type: restriction site"
     misc_feature    1067..1072
                     /Recognition_pattern="CCC^GGG"
                     /label="SmaI"
                     /note="Geneious type: restriction site"
     misc_feature    1067..1072
                     /Recognition_pattern="C^CCGGG"
                     /label="XmaI"
                     /note="Geneious type: restriction site"
     misc_feature    1249..1254
                     /Recognition_pattern="AT^CGAT"
                     /label="ClaI"
                     /note="Geneious type: restriction site"
     rep_origin      1481..2100
                     /label="pBR322 Origin"
     misc_feature    1827..1832
                     /Recognition_pattern="G^TGCAC"
                     /label="ApaLI"
                     /note="Geneious type: restriction site"
     misc_feature    2327..2332
                     /Recognition_pattern="G^TGCAC"
                     /label="ApaLI"
                     /note="Geneious type: restriction site"
     misc_feature    complement(3515..4606)
                     /label="lacI"
     misc_feature    4262..4267
                     /Recognition_pattern="G^TGCAC"
                     /label="ApaLI"
                     /note="Geneious type: restriction site"
     misc_feature    4966..4971
                     /Recognition_pattern="AT^CGAT"
                     /label="ClaI"
                     /note="Geneious type: restriction site"
     misc_feature    4988..5006
                     /label="T7 Promoter"
                     /note="Geneious type: promoter prokaryotic"
     primer_bind     complement(5038..5089)
                     /created_by="User"
                     /label=142
     primer_bind     5058..5110
                     /created_by="User"
                     /label="2A.6 Fwd"
     misc_feature    5073..5078
                     /Recognition_pattern="CA^TATG"
                     /label="NdeI"
                     /note="Geneious type: restriction site"
     gene            5079..5519
                     /created_by="User"
                     /modified_by="User"
                     /label="5M SrtA"
     misc_feature    5181..5183
                     /Original_Bases="T"
                     /label="T"
                     /note="Geneious type: Editing History Replacement"
     misc_feature    5381
                     /Original_Bases="T"
                     /label="T"
                     /note="Geneious type: Editing History Replacement"
     misc_feature    5489
                     /Original_Bases="T"
                     /label="T"
                     /note="Geneious type: Editing History Replacement"
     misc_feature    5520..5525
                     /Recognition_pattern="C^YCGRG"
                     /label="AvaI"
                     /note="Geneious type: restriction site"
     misc_feature    5520..5525
                     /Recognition_pattern="C^TCGAG"
                     /label="XhoI"
                     /note="Geneious type: restriction site"
     primer_bind     5526..5541
                     /created_by="User"
                     /label=139
     terminator      5554..5682
                     /label="T7 Terminator"
ORIGIN
        1 tggcgaatgg gnnnnnnnnn nnnnnnnnnn nnnnnnnnnn nnnnnnnnnn nnnnnnnnnn
       61 nnnnnnnnnn nnnnnnnnnn nnnnnnnnnn nnnnnnnnnn nnnnnnnnnn nnnnnnnnnn
      121 nnnnnnnnnn nnnnncnnnn nnnnnnnnnn nnnnnnnnnn nnnnnnnnnn nnnnnnnnnn
      181 nnnnnnnnnn nnnnnnnnnn nnnnnnnnnn nnnnnnnnnn nnnnnnnann nnnnnnnnnn
      241 nnnnnnnnnn nnnnnnnnnn nnnnnnnnnn nnnnnnncct ttgacgttgg agtccacgtt
      301 ctttnnnnnn nnnnnnnnnn nnnnnnnnnn nnnnnnnnnn naccctatct cggtctattc
      361 ttttgattta taagggattt tgccgatttc ggcctattgg ttaaaaaatg agctgattta
      421 acaaaaattt aacgcgaatt ttaacaaaat attaacgttt acaatttcag gtggcacttt
      481 tcggggaaat gtgcgcggaa cccctatttg tttatttttc taaatacatt caaatatgta
      541 tccgctcatg aattaattct tagaaaaact catcgagcat caaatgaaac tgcaatttat
      601 tcatatcagg attatcaata ccatattttt gaaaaagccg tttctgtaat gaaggagaaa
      661 actcaccgag gcagttccat aggatggcaa gatcctggta tcggtctgcg attccgactc
      721 gtccaacatc aatacaacct attaatttcc cctcgtcaaa aataaggtta tcaagtgaga
      781 aatcaccatg agtgacgact gaatccggtg agaatggcaa aagtttatgc atttctttcc
      841 agacttgttc aacaggccag ccattacgct cgtcatcaaa atcactcgca tcaaccaaac
      901 cgttattcat tcgtgattgc gcctgagcga gacgaaatac gcgatcgctg ttaaaaggac
      961 aattacaaac aggaatcgaa tgcaaccggc gcaggaacac tgccagcgca tcaacaatat
     1021 tttcacctga atcaggatat tcttctaata cctggaatgc tgttttcccg gggatcgcag
     1081 tggtgagtaa ccatgcatca tcaggagtac ggataaaatg cttgatggtc ggaagaggca
     1141 taaattccgt cagccagttt agtctgacca tctcatctgt aacatcattg gcaacgctac
     1201 ctttgccatg tttcagaaac aactctggcg catcgggctt cccatacaat cgatagattg
     1261 tcgcacctga ttgcccgaca ttatcgcgag cccatttata cccatataaa tcagcatcca
     1321 tgttggaatt taatcgcggc ctagagcaag acgtttcccg ttgaatatgg ctcataacac
     1381 cccttgtatt actgtttatg taagcagaca gttttattgt tcatgaccaa aatcccttaa
     1441 cgtgagtttt cgttccactg agcgtcagac cccgtagaaa agatcaaagg atcttcttga
     1501 gatccttttt ttctgcgcgt aatctgctgc ttgcaaacaa aaaaaccacc gctaccagcg
     1561 gtggtttgtt tgccggatca agagctacca actctttttc cgaaggtaac tggcttcagc
     1621 agagcgcaga taccaaatac tgtccttcta gtgtagccgt agttaggcca ccacttcaag
     1681 aactctgtag caccgcctac atacctcgct ctgctaatcc tgttaccagt ggctgctgcc
     1741 agtggcgata agtcgtgtct taccgggttg gactcaagac gatagttacc ggataaggcg
     1801 cagcggtcgg gctgaacggg gggttcgtgc acacagccca gcttggagcg aacgacctac
     1861 accgaactga gatacctaca gcgtgagcta tgagaaagcg ccacgcttcc cgaagggaga
     1921 aaggcggaca ggtatccggt aagcggcagg gtcggaacag gagagcgcac gagggagctt
     1981 ccagggggaa acgcctggta tctttatagt cctgtcgggt ttcgccacct ctgacttgag
     2041 cgtcgatttt tgtgatgctc gtcagggggg cggagcctat ggaaaaacgc cagcaacgcg
     2101 gcctttttac ggttcctggc cttttgctgg ccttttgctc acatgttctt tcctgcgtta
     2161 tcccctgatt ctgtggataa ccgtattacc gcctttgagt gagctgatac cgctcgccgc
     2221 agccgaacga ccgagcgcag cgagtcagtg agcgaggaag cggaagagcg cctgatgcgg
     2281 tattttctcc ttacgcatct gtgcggtatt tcacaccgca tatatggtgc actctcagta
     2341 caatctgctc tgatgccgca tagttaagcc agtatacact ccgctatcgc tacgtgactg
     2401 ggtcatggct gcgccccgac acccgccaac acccgctgac gcgccctgac gggcttgtct
     2461 gctcccggca tccgcttaca gacaagctgt gaccgtctcc gggagctgca tgtgtcagag
     2521 gttttcaccg tcatcaccga aacgcgcgag gcagctgcgg taaagctcat cagcgtggtc
     2581 gtgaagcgat tcacagatgt ctgcctgttc atccgcgtcc agctcgttga gtttctccag
     2641 aagcgttaat gtctggcttc tgataaagcg ggccatgtta agggcggttt tttcctgttt
     2701 ggtcactgat gcctccgtgt aagggggatt tctgttcatg ggggtaatga taccgatgaa
     2761 acgagagagg atgctcacga tacgggttac tgatgatgaa catgcccggt tactggaacg
     2821 ttgtgagggt aaacaactgg cggtatggat gcggcgggac cagagaaaaa tcactcaggg
     2881 tcaatgccag cgcttcgtta atacagatgt aggtgttcca cagggtagcc agcagcatcc
     2941 tgcgatgcag atccggaaca taatggtgca gggcgctgac ttccgcgttt ccagacttta
     3001 cgaaacacgg aaaccgaaga ccattcatgt tgttgctcag gtcgcagacg ttttgcagca
     3061 gcagtcgctt cacgttcgct cgcgtatcgg tgattcattc tgctaaccag taaggcaacc
     3121 ccgccagcct agccgggtcc tcaacgacag gagcacgatc atgcgcaccc gtggggccgc
     3181 catgccggcg ataatggcct gcttctcgcc gaaacgtttg gtggcgggac cagtgacgaa
     3241 ggcttgagcg agggcgtgca agattccgaa taccgcaagc gacaggccga tcatcgtcgc
     3301 gctccagcga aagcggtcct cgccgaaaat gacccagagc gctgccggca cctgtcctac
     3361 gagttgcatg ataaagaaga cagtcataag tgcggcgacg atagtcatgc cccgcgccca
     3421 ccggaaggag ctgactgggt tgaaggctct caagggcatc ggtcgagatc ccggtgccta
     3481 atgagtgagc taacttacat taattgcgtt gcgctcactg cccgctttcc agtcgggaaa
     3541 cctgtcgtgc cagctgcatt aatgaatcgg ccaacgcgcg gggagaggcg gtttgcgtat
     3601 tgggcgccag ggtggttttt cttttcacca gtgagacggg caacagctga ttgcccttca
     3661 ccgcctggcc ctgagagagt tgcagcaagc ggtccacgct ggtttgcccc agcaggcgaa
     3721 aatcctgttt gatggtggtt aacggcggga tataacatga gctgtcttcg gtatcgtcgt
     3781 atcccactac cgagatgtcc gcaccaacgc gcagcccgga ctcggtaatg gcgcgcattg
     3841 cgcccagcgc catctgatcg ttggcaacca gcatcgcagt gggaacgatg ccctcattca
     3901 gcatttgcat ggtttgttga aaaccggaca tggcactcca gtcgccttcc cgttccgcta
     3961 tcggctgaat ttgattgcga gtgagatatt tatgccagcc agccagacgc agacgcgccg
     4021 agacagaact taatgggccc gctaacagcg cgatttgctg gtgacccaat gcgaccagat
     4081 gctccacgcc cagtcgcgta ccgtcttcat gggagaaaat aatactgttg atgggtgtct
     4141 ggtcagagac atcaagaaat aacgccggaa cattagtgca ggcagcttcc acagcaatgg
     4201 catcctggtc atccagcgga tagttaatga tcagcccact gacgcgttgc gcgagaagat
     4261 tgtgcaccgc cgctttacag gcttcgacgc cgcttcgttc taccatcgac accaccacgc
     4321 tggcacccag ttgatcggcg cgagatttaa tcgccgcgac aatttgcgac ggcgcgtgca
     4381 gggccagact ggaggtggca acgccaatca gcaacgactg tttgcccgcc agttgttgtg
     4441 ccacgcggtt gggaatgtaa ttcagctccg ccatcgccgc ttccactttt tcccgcgttt
     4501 tcgcagaaac gtggctggcc tggttcacca cgcgggaaac ggtctgataa gagacaccgg
     4561 catactctgc gacatcgtat aacgttactg gtttcacatt caccaccctg aattgactct
     4621 cttccgggcg ctatcatgcc ataccgcgaa aggttttgcg ccattcgatg gtgtccggga
     4681 tctcgacgct ctcccttatg cgactcctgc attaggaagc agcccagtag taggttgagg
     4741 ccgttgagca ccgccgccgc aaggaatggt gcatgcaagg agatggcgcc caacagtccc
     4801 ccggccacgg ggcctgccac catacccacg ccgaaacaag cgctcatgag cccgaagtgg
     4861 cgagcccgat cttccccatc ggtgatgtcg gcgatatagg cgccagcaac cgcacctgtg
     4921 gcgccggtga tgccggccac gatgcgtccg gcgtagagga tcgagatcga tctcgatccc
     4981 gcgaaattaa tacgactcac tataggggaa ttgtgagcgg ataacaattc ccctctagaa
     5041 ataattttgt ttaactttaa gaaggagata tacatatgca agctaaacct caaattccga
     5101 aagataaatc aaaagtggca ggctatattg aaattccaga tgctgatatt aaagaaccag
     5161 tatatccagg accagcaaca cgcgaacaat taaatagagg tgtaagcttt gcagaagaaa
     5221 atgaatcact agatgatcaa aatatttcaa ttgcaggaca cactttcatt gaccgtccga
     5281 actatcaatt tacaaatctt aaagcagcca aaaaaggtag tatggtgtac tttaaagttg
     5341 gtaatgaaac acgtaagtat aaaatgacaa gtataagaaa cgttaagcca acagctgtag
     5401 aagttctaga tgaacaaaaa ggtaaagata aacaattaac attaattact tgtgatgatt
     5461 acaatgaaga gacaggcgtt tgggaaacac gtaaaatctt tgtagctaca gaagtcaaac
     5521 tcgagcacca ccaccaccac cactgagatc cggctgctaa caaagcccga aaggaagctg
     5581 agttggctgc tgccaccgct gagcaataac tagcataacc ccttggggcc tctaaacggg
     5641 tcttgagggg ttttttgctg aaaggaggaa ctatatccgg at
//
