Features (pLannotate 1.2.2; 19 found; start..end, strand, type, name):
     12..440     +  rep_origin     f1 ori (sequence partly withheld): f1 bacteriophage origin of replication; arrow indicates direction of (+) strand synthesis
    493..550     +  promoter       AmpR promoter (fragment): bla
    559..1374    -  CDS            KanR: aminoglycoside phosphotransferase; aph(3')-Ia; confers resistance to kanamycin in bacteria or G418 (Geneticin®) in eukaryotes
   1496..2084    +  rep_origin     ori: high-copy-number ColE1/pMB1/pBR322/pUC origin of replication
   2270..2409    -  misc_feature   bom: basis of mobility region from pBR322
   2511..2702    -  CDS            rop: Rop protein, which maintains plasmids at low copy number; rop
   2719..3099    +  CDS            YPB1_ECOLX: Protein predicted: Swiss-Prot protein existence level 4. From Escherichia coli.
   3171..3462    -  CDS            TcR (fragment): tetracycline efflux protein; tet; confers resistance to tetracycline
   3477..3498    -  protein_bind   CAP binding site: CAP binding activates transcription in the presence of cAMP. E. coli catabolite activator protein
   3511..4593    -  CDS            lacI: lac repressor; lacI; The lac repressor binds to the lac operator to inhibit transcription in E. coli. This inhibition can be relieved by adding lactose or isopropyl-β-D-thiogalactopyranoside (IPTG).
   4594..4671    -  promoter       lacI promoter: lacI
   4679..4958    -  CDS            TcR (fragment): tetracycline efflux protein; tet; confers resistance to tetracycline
   4984..5002    +  promoter       T7 promoter: promoter for bacteriophage T7 RNA polymerase
   5003..5027    +  protein_bind   lac operator: The lac repressor binds to the lac operator to inhibit transcription in E. coli. This inhibition can be relieved by adding lactose or isopropyl-β-D-thiogalactopyranoside (IPTG). lac repressor encoded by lacI
   5042..5064    +  RBS            RBS: efficient ribosome binding site from bacteriophage T7 gene 10 (Olins and Rangwala, 1989)
   5063..5515    +  CDS            srtA (fragment): SRTA_STAA8 - Experimental evidence at protein level: Swiss-Prot protein existence level 1. Transpeptidase that anchors surface proteins to the cell wall (PubMed:10427003, PubMed:10446208, PubMed:10535938, PubMed:11714722, PubMed:14769030, PubMed:15247224). Recognizes and modifies its substrate by proteolytic cleavage of a C-terminal sorting signal. Following cleavage, a covalent intermediate is formed via a thioester bond between the sortase and its substrate, which is then transferred and covalently attached to the cell wall (PubMed:10446208, PubMed:10535938, PubMed:11714722, PubMed:14769030,
   5522..5539    +  CDS            9xHis (fragment): 9xHis affinity tag
   5549..5598    +  CDS            SET1 (fragment): solubility-enhancement tag derived from T7 phage gene 10B
   5606..5653    +  terminator     T7 terminator: transcription terminator for bacteriophage T7 RNA polymerase
>Addgene plasmid #75144 | sortase A pentamutant (eSrtA) in pET29 | addgene full sequence | sequence record 209759 | Addgene NGS Result
TGGCGAATGGG
[124 nt withheld, positions 12-135]
C
[91 nt withheld, positions 137-227]
A
[49 nt withheld, positions 229-277]
CCTTTGACGTTGGAGTCCACGTTCTTT
[37 nt withheld, positions 305-341]
ACCCTATCTCGGTCTATTCTTTTGATTTATAAGGGATTTTGCCGATTTCGGCCTATTGGTTAAAAAATGA
GCTGATTTAACAAAAATTTAACGCGAATTTTAACAAAATATTAACGCTTACAATTTAGGTGGCACTTTTC
GGGGAAATGTGCGCGGAACCCCTATTTGTTTATTTTTCTAAATACATTCAAATATGTATCCGCTCATGAA
TTAATTCTTAGAAAAACTCATCGAGCATCAAATGAAACTGCAATTTATTCATATCAGGATTATCAATACC
ATATTTTTGAAAAAGCCGTTTCTGTAATGAAGGAGAAAACTCACCGAGGCAGTTCCATAGGATGGCAAGA
TCCTGGTATCGGTCTGCGATTCCGACTCGTCCAACATCAATACAACCTATTAATTTCCCCTCGTCAAAAA
TAAGGTTATCAAGTGAGAAATCACCATGAGTGACGACTGAATCCGGTGAGAATGGCAAAAGTTTATGCAT
TTCTTTCCAGACTTGTTCAACAGGCCAGCCATTACGCTCGTCATCAAAATCACTCGCATCAACCAAACCG
TTATTCATTCGTGATTGCGCCTGAGCGAGACGAAATACGCGATCGCTGTTAAAAGGACAATTACAAACAG
GAATCGAATGCAACCGGCGCAGGAACACTGCCAGCGCATCAACAATATTTTCACCTGAATCAGGATATTC
TTCTAATACCTGGAATGCTGTTTTCCCGGGGATCGCAGTGGTGAGTAACCATGCATCATCAGGAGTACGG
ATAAAATGCTTGATGGTCGGAAGAGGCATAAATTCCGTCAGCCAGTTTAGTCTGACCATCTCATCTGTAA
CATCATTGGCAACGCTACCTTTGCCATGTTTCAGAAACAACTCTGGCGCATCGGGCTTCCCATACAATCG
ATAGATTGTCGCACCTGATTGCCCGACATTATCGCGAGCCCATTTATACCCATATAAATCAGCATCCATG
TTGGAATTTAATCGCGGCCTAGAGCAAGACGTTTCCCGTTGAATATGGCTCATAACACCCCTTGTATTAC
TGTTTATGTAAGCAGACAGTTTTATTGTTCATGACCAAAATCCCTTAACGTGAGTTTTCGTTCCACTGAG
CGTCAGACCCCGTAGAAAAGATCAAAGGATCTTCTTGAGATCCTTTTTTTCTGCGCGTAATCTGCTGCTT
GCAAACAAAAAAACCACCGCTACCAGCGGTGGTTTGTTTGCCGGATCAAGAGCTACCAACTCTTTTTCCG
AAGGTAACTGGCTTCAGCAGAGCGCAGATACCAAATACTGTCCTTCTAGTGTAGCCGTAGTTAGGCCACC
ACTTCAAGAACTCTGTAGCACCGCCTACATACCTCGCTCTGCTAATCCTGTTACCAGTGGCTGCTGCCAG
TGGCGATAAGTCGTGTCTTACCGGGTTGGACTCAAGACGATAGTTACCGGATAAGGCGCAGCGGTCGGGC
TGAACGGGGGGTTCGTGCACACAGCCCAGCTTGGAGCGAACGACCTACACCGAACTGAGATACCTACAGC
GTGAGCTATGAGAAAGCGCCACGCTTCCCGAAGGGAGAAAGGCGGACAGGTATCCGGTAAGCGGCAGGGT
CGGAACAGGAGAGCGCACGAGGGAGCTTCCAGGGGGAAACGCCTGGTATCTTTATAGTCCTGTCGGGTTT
CGCCACCTCTGACTTGAGCGTCGATTTTTGTGATGCTCGTCAGGGGGGCGGAGCCTATGGAAAAACGCCA
GCAACGCGGCCTTTTTACGGTTCCTGGCCTTTTGCTGGCCTTTTGCTCACATGTTCTTTCCTGCGTTATC
CCCTGATTCTGTGGATAACCGTATTACCGCCTTTGAGTGAGCTGATACCGCTCGCCGCAGCCGAACGACC
GAGCGCAGCGAGTCAGTGAGCGAGGAAGCGGAAGAGCGCCTGATGCGGTATTTTCTCCTTACGCATCTGT
GCGGTATTTCACACCGCAATGGTGCACTCTCAGTACAATCTGCTCTGATGCCGCATAGTTAAGCCAGTAT
ACACTCCGCTATCGCTACGTGACTGGGTCATGGCTGCGCCCCGACACCCGCCAACACCCGCTGACGCGCC
CTGACGGGCTTGTCTGCTCCCGGCATCCGCTTACAGACAAGCTGTGACCGTCTCCGGGAGCTGCATGTGT
CAGAGGTTTTCACCGTCATCACCGAAACGCGCGAGGCAGCTGCGGTAAAGCTCATCAGCGTGGTCGTGAA
GCGATTCACAGATGTCTGCCTGTTCATCCGCGTCCAGCTCGTTGAGTTTCTCCAGAAGCGTTAATGTCTG
GCTTCTGATAAAGCGGGCCATGTTAAGGGCGGTTTTTTCCTGTTTGGTCACTGATGCCTCCGTGTAAGGG
GGATTTCTGTTCATGGGGGTAATGATACCGATGAAACGAGAGAGGATGCTCACGATACGGGTTACTGATG
ATGAACATGCCCGGTTACTGGAACGTTGTGAGGGTAAACAACTGGCGGTATGGATGCGGCGGGACCAGAG
AAAAATCACTCAGGGTCAATGCCAGCGCTTCGTTAATACAGATGTAGGTGTTCCACAGGGTAGCCAGCAG
CATCCTGCGATGCAGATCCGGAACATAATGGTGCAGGGCGCTGACTTCCGCGTTTCCAGACTTTACGAAA
CACGGAAACCGAAGACCATTCATGTTGTTGCTCAGGTCGCAGACGTTTTGCAGCAGCAGTCGCTTCACGT
TCGCTCGCGTATCGGTGATTCATTCTGCTAACCAGTAAGGCAACCCCGCCAGCCTAGCCGGGTCCTCAAC
GACAGGAGCACGATCATGCGCACCCGTGGGGCCGCCATGCCGGCGATAATGGCCTGCTTCTCGCCGAAAC
GTTTGGTGGCGGGACCAGTGACGAAGGCTTGAGCGAGGGCGTGCAAGATTCCGAATACCGCAAGCGACAG
GCCGATCATCGTCGCGCTCCAGCGAAAGCGGTCCTCGCCGAAAATGACCCAGAGCGCTGCCGGCACCTGT
CCTACGAGTTGCATGATAAAGAAGACAGTCATAAGTGCGGCGACGATAGTCATGCCCCGCGCCCACCGGA
AGGAGCTGACTGGGTTGAAGGCTCTCAAGGGCATCGGTCGAGATCCCGGTGCCTAATGAGTGAGCTAACT
TACATTAATTGCGTTGCGCTCACTGCCCGCTTTCCAGTCGGGAAACCTGTCGTGCCAGCTGCATTAATGA
ATCGGCCAACGCGCGGGGAGAGGCGGTTTGCGTATTGGGCGCCAGGGTGGTTTTTCTTTTCACCAGTGAG
ACGGGCAACAGCTGATTGCCCTTCACCGCCTGGCCCTGAGAGAGTTGCAGCAAGCGGTCCACGCTGGTTT
GCCCCAGCAGGCGAAAATCCTGTTTGATGGTGGTTAACGGCGGGATATAACATGAGCTGTCTTCGGTATC
GTCGTATCCCACTACCGAGATGTCCGCACCAACGCGCAGCCCGGACTCGGTAATGGCGCGCATTGCGCCC
AGCGCCATCTGATCGTTGGCAACCAGCATCGCAGTGGGAACGATGCCCTCATTCAGCATTTGCATGGTTT
GTTGAAAACCGGACATGGCACTCCAGTCGCCTTCCCGTTCCGCTATCGGCTGAATTTGATTGCGAGTGAG
ATATTTATGCCAGCCAGCCAGACGCAGACGCGCCGAGACAGAACTTAATGGGCCCGCTAACAGCGCGATT
TGCTGGTGACCCAATGCGACCAGATGCTCCACGCCCAGTCGCGTACCGTCTTCATGGGAGAAAATAATAC
TGTTGATGGGTGTCTGGTCAGAGACATCAAGAAATAACGCCGGAACATTAGTGCAGGCAGCTTCCACAGC
AATGGCATCCTGGTCATCCAGCGGATAGTTAATGATCAGCCCACTGACGCGTTGCGCGAGAAGATTGTGC
ACCGCCGCTTTACAGGCTTCGACGCCGCTTCGTTCTACCATCGACACCACCACGCTGGCACCCAGTTGAT
CGGCGCGAGATTTAATCGCCGCGACAATTTGCGACGGCGCGTGCAGGGCCAGACTGGAGGTGGCAACGCC
AATCAGCAACGACTGTTTGCCCGCCAGTTGTTGTGCCACGCGGTTGGGAATGTAATTCAGCTCCGCCATC
GCCGCTTCCACTTTTTCCCGCGTTTTCGCAGAAACGTGGCTGGCCTGGTTCACCACGCGGGAAACGGTCT
GATAAGAGACACCGGCATACTCTGCGACATCGTATAACGTTACTGGTTTCACATTCACCACCCTGAATTG
ACTCTCTTCCGGGCGCTATCATGCCATACCGCGAAAGGTTTTGCGCCATTCGATGGTGTCCGGGATCTCG
ACGCTCTCCCTTATGCGACTCCTGCATTAGGAAGCAGCCCAGTAGTAGGTTGAGGCCGTTGAGCACCGCC
GCCGCAAGGAATGGTGCATGCAAGGAGATGGCGCCCAACAGTCCCCCGGCCACGGGGCCTGCCACCATAC
CCACGCCGAAACAAGCGCTCATGAGCCCGAAGTGGCGAGCCCGATCTTCCCCATCGGTGATGTCGGCGAT
ATAGGCGCCAGCAACCGCACCTGTGGCGCCGGTGATGCCGGCCACGATGCGTCCGGCGTAGAGGATCGAG
ATCGATCTCGATCCCGCGAAATTAATACGACTCACTATAGGGGAATTGTGAGCGGATAACAATTCCCCTC
TAGAAATAATTTTGTTTAACTTTAAGAAGGAGATATACATATGCAAGCTAAACCTCAAATTCCGAAAGAT
AAATCAAAAGTGGCAGGCTATATTGAAATTCCAGATGCTGATATTAAAGAACCAGTATATCCAGGACCAG
CAACACGCGAACAATTAAATAGAGGTGTAAGCTTTGCAGAAGAAAATGAATCACTAGATGATCAAAATAT
TTCAATTGCAGGACACACTTTCATTGACCGTCCGAACTATCAATTTACAAATCTTAAAGCAGCCAAAAAA
GGTAGTATGGTGTACTTTAAAGTTGGTAATGAAACACGTAAGTATAAAATGACAAGTATAAGAAACGTTA
AGCCAACAGCTGTAGAAGTTCTAGATGAACAAAAAGGTAAAGATAAACAATTAACATTAATTACTTGTGA
TGATTACAATGAAGAGACAGGCGTTTGGGAAACACGTAAAATCTTTGTAGCTACAGAAGTCAAACTCGAG
CACCACCACCACCACCACTGAGATCCGGCTGCTAACAAAGCCCGAAAGGAAGCTGAGTTGGCTGCTGCCA
CCGCTGAGCAATAACTAGCATAACCCCTTGGGGCCTCTAAACGGGTCTTGAGGGGTTTTTTGCTGAAAGG
AGGAACTATATCCGGAT
