LOCUS       Exported 703 bp ds-DNA circular SYN 18-JAN-2023
DEFINITION  evolved sortase A (eSrtA) pentamutant with improved kinetics and
            activity.
ACCESSION   .
VERSION     .
KEYWORDS    sortase A pentamutant (eSrtA) in pET29
SOURCE      synthetic DNA construct
  ORGANISM  synthetic DNA construct
REFERENCE   1 (bases 1 to 703)
  AUTHORS   Chen I, Dorr BM, Liu DR
  TITLE     A general strategy for the evolution of bond-forming enzymes using
            yeast display.
  JOURNAL   Proc Natl Acad Sci U S A. 2011 Jul 12;108(28):11399-404. doi:
            10.1073/pnas.1101046108. Epub 2011 Jun 22.
  PUBMED    21697512
REFERENCE   2 (bases 1 to 703)
  AUTHORS   .
  TITLE     Direct Submission
  JOURNAL   Exported Jan 18, 2023 from SnapGene Server 1.1.58
            http://www.snapgene.com
FEATURES             Location/Qualifiers
     source          1..703
                     /organism="synthetic DNA construct"
                     /mol_type="other DNA"
     primer_bind     complement(50..69)
                     /label=F1ori-R
                     /note="F1 origin, reverse primer"
     primer_bind     260..281
                     /label=F1ori-F
                     /note="F1 origin, forward primer"
ORIGIN
        1 nnnnnnnnnn nnnnnnnnnn nnnnnnnnnn nnnnnnnnnn nnnnnnnnnn nnnnnnnnnn
       61 nnnnnnnnnn nnnnnnnnnn nnnnnncnnn nnnnnnnnnn nnnnnnnnnn nnnnnnnnnn
      121 nnnnnnnnnn nnnnnnnnnn nnnnnnnnnn nnnnnnnnnn nnnnnnnnnn nnnnnnnnan
      181 nnnnnnnnnn nnnnnnnnnn nnnnnnnnnn nnnnnnnnnn nnnnnnnncc tttgacgttg
      241 gagtccacgt tctttnnnnn nnnnnnnnnn nnnnnnnnnn nnnnnnnnnn nnaccctatc
      301 tcggtctatt cttttgattt ataagggatt ttgccgattt cggcctattg gttaaaaaat
      361 gagctgattt aacaaaaatt taacgcgaat tttaacaaaa tattaacgct tacaatttag
      421 gtggcacttt tcggggaaat gtgcgcggaa cccctatttg tttatttttc taaatacatt
      481 caaatatgta tccgctcatg aattaattct tagaaaaact catcgagcat caaatgaaac
      541 tgcaatttat tcatatcagg attatcaata ccatattttt gaaaaagccg tttctgtaat
      601 gaaggagaaa actcaccgag gcagttccat aggatggcaa gatcctggta tcggtctgcg
      661 attccgactc gtccaacatc aatacaacct attaattctg tct
//
