>Addgene plasmid #75144 | sortase A pentamutant (eSrtA) in pET29 | addgene partial sequence | sequence record 148544 | T7term 5'-GCTAGTTATTGCTCAGCGG-3'
CTTTCGGGCTTTGTTAGCAGCCGGATCTCAGTGGTGGTGGTGGTGGTGCTCGAGTTTGACTTCTGTAGCT
ACAAAGATTTTACGTGTTTCCCAAACGCCTGTCTCTTCATTGTAATCATCACAAGTAATTAATGTTAATT
GTTTATCTTTACCTTTTTGTTCATCTAGAACTTCTACAGCTGTTGGCTTAACGTTTCTTATACTTGTCAT
TTTATACTTACGTGTTTCATTACCAACTTTAAAGTACACCATACTACCTTTTTTGGCTGCTTTAAGATTT
GTAAATTGATAGTTCGGACGGTCAATGAAAGTGTGTCCTGCAATTGAAATATTTTGATCATCTAGTGATT
CATTTTCTTCTGCAAAGCTTACACCTCTATTTAATTGTTCGCGTGTTGCTGGTCCTGGATATACTGGTTC
TTTAATATCAGCATCTGGAATTTCAATATAGCCTGCCACTTTTGATTTATCTTTCGGAATTTGAGGTTTA
GCTTGCATATGTATATCTCCTTCTTAAAGTTAAACAAAATTATTTCTAGAGGGGAATTGTTATCCGCTCA
CAATTCCCCTATAGTGAGTCGTATTAATTTCGCGGGATCGAGATCGATCTCGATCCTCTACGCCGGACGC
ATCGTGGCCGGCATCACCGGCGCCACAGGTGCGGTTGCTGG
