>Addgene plasmid #75144 | sortase A pentamutant (eSrtA) in pET29 | addgene partial sequence | sequence record 384908 | T7 5'-TAATACGACTCACTATAGGG-3'
AATTTTGTTTAACTTTAAGAAGGAGATATACATATGCAAGCTAAACCTCAAATTCCGAAAGATAAATCAA
AAGTGGCAGGCTATATTGAAATTCCAGATGCTGATATTAAAGAACCAGTATATCCAGGACCAGCAACACG
CGAACAATTAAATAGAGGTGTAAGCTTTGCAGAAGAAAATGAATCACTAGATGATCAAAATATTTCAATT
GCAGGACACACTTTCATTGACCGTCCGAACTATCAATTTACAAATCTTAAAGCAGCCAAAAAAGGTAGTA
TGGTGTACTTTAAAGTTGGTAATGAAACACGTAAGTATAAAATGACAAGTATAAGAAACGTTAAGCCAAC
AGCTGTAGAAGTTCTAGATGAACAAAAAGGTAAAGATAAACAATTAACATTAATTACTTGTGATGATTAC
AATGAAGAGACAGGCGTTTGGGAAACACGTAAAATCTTTGTAGCTACAGAAGTCAAACTCGAGCACCACC
ACCACCACCACTGAGATCCGGCTGCTAACAAAGCCCGAAAGGAAGCTGAGTTGGCTGCTGCCACCGCTGA
GCAATAACTAGCATAACCCCTTGGGGCCTCTAAACGGGTCTTGAGGGGTTTTTTGCTGAAAGGAGGAACT
ATATCCGGATTGGCGAATGGG
[124 nt withheld, positions 652-775]
C
[91 nt withheld, positions 777-867]
A
[49 nt withheld, positions 869-917]
CCTTTGACGTTGGAGTCCACGTTCTTTAATAGTGGACTCTTGTTCCAAACTGG
