>Addgene plasmid #75144 | sortase A pentamutant (eSrtA) in pET29 | addgene partial sequence | sequence record 384909 | T7term 5'-GCTAGTTATTGCTCAGCGG-3'
GCTTTGTTAGCAGCCGGATCTCAGTGGTGGTGGTGGTGGTGCTCGAGTTTGACTTCTGTAGCTACAAAGA
TTTTACGTGTTTCCCAAACGCCTGTCTCTTCATTGTAATCATCACAAGTAATTAATGTTAATTGTTTATC
TTTACCTTTTTGTTCATCTAGAACTTCTACAGCTGTTGGCTTAACGTTTCTTATACTTGTCATTTTATAC
TTACGTGTTTCATTACCAACTTTAAAGTACACCATACTACCTTTTTTGGCTGCTTTAAGATTTGTAAATT
GATAGTTCGGACGGTCAATGAAAGTGTGTCCTGCAATTGAAATATTTTGATCATCTAGTGATTCATTTTC
TTCTGCAAAGCTTACACCTCTATTTAATTGTTCGCGTGTTGCTGGTCCTGGATATACTGGTTCTTTAATA
TCAGCATCTGGAATTTCAATATAGCCTGCCACTTTTGATTTATCTTTCGGAATTTGAGGTTTAGCTTGCA
TATGTATATCTCCTTCTTAAAGTTAAACAAAATTATTTCTAGAGGGGAATTGTTATCCGCTCACAATTCC
CCTATAGTGAGTCGTATTAATTTCGCGGGATCGAGATCGATCTCGATCCTCTACGCCGGACGCATCGTGG
CCGGCATCACCGGCGCCACAGGTGCGGTTGCTGGCGCCTATATCGCCGACATCACCGATGGGGAAGATCG
GGCTCGCCACTTCGGGCTCATGAGCGCTTGTTTCGGCGTGGGTATGGTGGCAGGCCCCGTGGCCGGGGGA
CTGTTGGGCGCCATCTCCTTGCATGCACCATTCCTTGCGGCGGCGGTGCTCAACGGCCTCAACCTACTAC
TGGGCTGCTTCCTAATGCANGAGTCGCATAAGGGAGAGCGTCGAGATCCCGGACACCATCGAATGGCGCA
AAACCTTTCGCGGTATGGCATGATAGCGCCCGGAAGAGAGTCAATTCNGNTGGTGAATGTGAAACCAGTA
ACGTTATACGATGTCGCA
